Addgene plasmid #36238: pCY 3120-04
Depositing lab: Anne Robinson. Depositing organization: University of Delaware. Publication: Cassette series designed for live-cell imaging of proteins and high-resolution techniques in yeast. Young CL, Raden DL, Caplan JL, Czymmek KJ, Robinson AS. Yeast. 2012 Mar;29(3-4):119-36. doi: 10.1002/yea.2895. Epub 2012 Apr 4. PubMed 22473760.
Backbone
  Vector backbone: pCY 3120-01
  Vector type: Yeast cassette for PCR and homologous recombination
  Selectable markers: TRP1
Growth in bacteria
  Bacterial resistance: Ampicillin, 100 μg/mL
  Growth temperature: 37°C
  Growth strain: DH5alpha
  Growth instructions: DH5alpha used for DNA recovery of plasmid (i.e. DNA preps).
  Copy number: Unknown
Gene/Insert
  Gene/Insert name: TRP1
  Insert size (bp): 1112
  Tag / fusion protein: yEpolylinker-yECitrine-13Myc-TRP1 (C terminal on backbone)
  Cloning method: Restriction Enzyme; 5′ cloning site BglII (unknown if destroyed); 3′ cloning site SacI (unknown if destroyed)
  Sequencing primers: 5′ GGTCTTGTTAGAATTTGTTACTGC
Resource information
  A portion of this plasmid was derived from a plasmid made by: pRS314 (Sikorski, R. S. and Hieter, P. (1989). A system of shuttle vectors and yeast host strains designed for efficient manipulation of DNA in Saccharomyces cerevisiae. Genetics 122, 19-27.)
Terms and licenses: Academic/Nonprofit Terms; Industry Terms: Not Available to Industry
Depositor comments: The minor discrepancies between the Addgene and author's sequence do not affect the plasmid function.
How to cite: pCY 3120-04 was a gift from Anne Robinson (Addgene plasmid # 36238 ; http://n2t.net/addgene:36238 ; RRID:Addgene_36238)
