[The description below was written by a language model from this plasmid's Addgene catalogue record and pLannotate feature annotations shown in this document.]
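Description:
pCY 3120-04 is a yeast tagging-cassette plasmid, used as a PCR template rather than as an expression vector. It was built on the pCY 3120-01 backbone and belongs to a cassette series designed for live-cell imaging of proteins in yeast. It is maintained in E. coli through a high-copy ColE1/pUC-type origin and an ampicillin resistance gene (β-lactamase with its own promoter). The feature table shows no yeast replication origin or centromere, which fits a module meant to be amplified and integrated into the genome by homologous recombination. The 4,883-nt depositor sequence also carries flanking SP6 and T7 phage promoters. Short annotated fragments of bom, rop and lacI look like backbone remnants rather than functional elements.

The payload is recorded as yEpolylinker-yECitrine-13Myc-TRP1, a C-terminal tagging module. The annotation places an Aequorea victoria-derived fluorescent protein coding sequence first; the software labels it "10B", and it corresponds to the yellow variant yECitrine named in the catalogue. This is followed by a 13xMyc epitope array (annotated as a fragment) and the S. cerevisiae ADH1 terminator, which ends transcription of the tagged gene after integration. The polylinker itself is not annotated separately. Downstream sits the TRP1 marker, with its own promoter and the phosphoribosylanthranilate isomerase coding sequence. It was cloned as a 1,112 bp BglII–SacI insert derived in part from pRS314, and it allows selection of integrants in trp1 auxotrophic strains.

In typical use, primers carrying homology to the 3′ end of a target gene amplify the cassette so that the chromosomal gene becomes fused in frame to the fluorescent protein and Myc tags. No promoter is annotated upstream of the tag, so expression would come from the target gene's own promoter. The fusion can be followed by fluorescence microscopy and detected through the Myc epitopes. The depositor notes that minor discrepancies between the repository's and the author's sequences do not affect function.
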