Features (pLannotate 1.2.2; 15 found; start..end, strand, type, name):
     87..800     +  CDS            10B: 10B is a fluorescent protein published in 1996, derived from Aequorea victoria.
    813..1103    +  CDS            13xMyc (fragment): 13 tandem Myc epitope tags
   1133..1320    +  terminator     ADH1 terminator: S. cerevisiae ADH1; transcription terminator for the S. cerevisiae alcohol dehydrogenase 1 (ADH1) gene
   1360..1409    +  misc_feature   bom (fragment): basis of mobility region from pBR322
   1410..1690    +  promoter       TRP1 promoter: S. cerevisiae TRP1
   1691..2365    +  CDS            TRP1: phosphoribosylanthranilate isomerase, required for tryptophan biosynthesis; S. cerevisiae TRP1; yeast auxotrophic marker
   2412..2453    +  misc_feature   bom (fragment): basis of mobility region from pBR322
   2521..2539    -  promoter       T7 promoter: promoter for bacteriophage T7 RNA polymerase
   2561..2614    -  CDS            lacI (fragment): lac repressor; lacI; The lac repressor binds to the lac operator to inhibit transcription in E. coli. This inhibition can be relieved by adding lactose or isopropyl-β-D-thiogalactopyranoside (IPTG).
   2797..3385    -  rep_origin     ori: high-copy-number ColE1/pMB1/pBR322/pUC origin of replication
   3556..4416    -  CDS            AmpR: β-lactamase; bla; confers resistance to ampicillin, carbenicillin, and related antibiotics
   4417..4521    -  promoter       AmpR promoter: bla
   4616..4651    +  CDS            rop (fragment): Rop protein, which maintains plasmids at low copy number; rop
   4753..4804    +  misc_feature   bom (fragment): basis of mobility region from pBR322
   4867..2       +  promoter       SP6 promoter (across the origin): promoter for bacteriophage SP6 RNA polymerase
>Addgene plasmid #36238 | pCY 3120-04 | depositor full sequence | sequence record 47108 | pCY 3120-04 sequence 4883 bps
GAACGCGGCCGCCAGCTGAAGCTTCGTACGCTGCAGGTCGACGGATCCCCGGGTTAATTAACGGTGACGG
TGCTGGTTTAATTAACATGTCTAAAGGTGAAGAATTATTCACTGGTGTTGTCCCAATTTTGGTTGAATTA
GATGGTGATGTTAATGGTCACAAATTTTCTGTCTCCGGTGAAGGTGAAGGTGATGCTACTTACGGTAAAT
TGACCTTAAAATTTATTTGTACTACTGGTAAATTGCCAGTTCCATGGCCAACCTTAGTCACTACTTTAGG
TTATGGTTTGATGTGTTTTGCTAGATACCCAGATCATATGAAACAACATGACTTTTTCAAGTCTGCCATG
CCAGAAGGTTATGTTCAAGAAAGAACTATTTTTTTCAAAGATGACGGTAACTACAAGACCAGAGCTGAAG
TCAAGTTTGAAGGTGATACCTTAGTTAATAGAATCGAATTAAAAGGTATTGATTTTAAAGAAGATGGTAA
CATTTTAGGTCACAAATTGGAATACAACTATAACTCTCACAATGTTTACATCATGGCTGACAAACAAAAG
AATGGTATCAAAGTTAACTTCAAAATTAGACACAACATTGAAGATGGTTCTGTTCAATTAGCTGACCATT
ATCAACAAAATACTCCAATTGGTGATGGTCCAGTCTTGTTACCAGACAACCATTACTTATCCTATCAATC
TGCCTTATCCAAAGATCCAAACGAAAAGAGAGACCACATGGTCTTGTTAGAATTTGTTACTGCTGCTGGT
ATTACCCATGGTATTGATGAATTGTACAAACCCGGGTTAATTAACGGTGAACAAAAGCTAATCTCCGAGG
AAGACTTGAACGGTGAACAAAAATTAATCTCAGAAGAAGACTTGAACGGACTCGACGGTGAACAAAAGTT
GATTTCTGAAGAAGATTTGAACGGTGAACAAAAGCTAATCTCCGAGGAAGACTTGAACGGTGAACAAAAA
TTAATCTCAGAAGAAGACTTGAACGGACTCGACGGTGAACAAAAGTTGATTTCTGAAGAAGATTTGAACG
GTGAACAAAAGCTAATCTCCGAGGAAGACTTGAACGGTGAACAAAAATTAATCAATCACTAGGGCGCGCC
ACTTCTAAATAAGCGAATTTCTTATGATTTATGATTTTTATTATTAAATAAGTTATAAAAAAAATAAGTG
TATACAAATTTTAAAGTGACTCTTAGGTTTTAAAACGAAAATTCTTATTCTTGAGTAACTCTTTCCTGTA
GGTCAGGTTGCTTTCTCAGGTATAGTATGAGGTCGCTCTTATTGACCACACCTCTACCGGCAGATCCGCT
AGGGATAACAGGGTAATATAGATCTGGGGCTGGCTTAACTATGCGGCATCAGAGCAGATTGTACTGAGAG
TGCACCATAAACGACATTACTATATATATAATATAGGAAGCATTTAATAGACAGCATCGTAATATATGTG
TACTTTGCAGTTATGACGCCAGATGGCAGTAGTGGAAGATATTCTTTATTGAAAAATAGCTTGTCACCTT
ACGTACAATCTTGATCCGGAGCTTTTCTTTTTTTGCCGATTAAGAATTAATTCGGTCGAAAAAAGAAAAG
GAGAGGGCCAAGAGGGAGGGCATTGGTGACTATTGAGCACGTGAGTATACGTGATTAAGCACACAAAGGC
AGCTTGGAGTATGTCTGTTATTAATTTCACAGGTAGTTCTGGTCCATTGGTGAAAGTTTGCGGCTTGCAG
AGCACAGAGGCCGCAGAATGTGCTCTAGATTCCGATGCTGACTTGCTGGGTATTATATGTGTGCCCAATA
GAAAGAGAACAATTGACCCGGTTATTGCAAGGAAAATTTCAAGTCTTGTAAAAGCATATAAAAATAGTTC
AGGCACTCCGAAATACTTGGTTGGCGTGTTTCGTAATCAACCTAAGGAGGATGTTTTGGCTCTGGTCAAT
GATTACGGCATTGATATCGTCCAACTGCATGGAGATGAGTCGTGGCAAGAATACCAAGAGTTCCTCGGTT
TGCCAGTTATTAAAAGACTCGTATTTCCAAAAGACTGCAACATACTACTCAGTGCAGCTTCACAGAAACC
TCATTCGTTTATTCCCTTGTTTGATTCAGAAGCAGGTGGGACAGGTGAACTTTTGGATTGGAACTCGATT
TCTGACTGGGTTGGAAGGCAAGAGAGCCCCGAAAGCTTACATTTTATGTTAGCTGGTGGACTGACGCCAG
AAAATGTTGGTGATGCGCTTAGATTAAATGGCGTTATTGGTGTTGATGTAAGCGGAGGTGTGGAGACAAA
TGGTGTAAAAGACTCTAACAAAATAGCAAATTTCGTCAAAAATGCTAAGAAATAGGTTATTACTGAGTAG
TATTTATTTAAGTATTGTTTGTGCACTTGCCTGCGGTGTGAAATACCGCACAGATGCGTAAGGAGAAAAT
ACCCGAGCTCGAATTCATCGATGATATCAGATCCACTAGTGGCCTATGCGGCCGCGGATCTGCCGGTCTC
CCTATAGTGAGTCGTATTAATTTCGATAAGCCAGGTTAACCTGCATTAATGAATCGGCCAACGCGCGGGG
AGAGGCGGTTTGCGTATTGGGCGCTCTTCCGCTTCCTCGCTCACTGACTCGCTGCGCTCGGTCGTTCGGC
TGCGGCGAGCGGTATCAGCTCACTCAAAGGCGGTAATACGGTTATCCACAGAATCAGGGGATAACGCAGG
AAAGAACATGTGAGCAAAAGGCCAGCAAAAGGCCAGGAACCGTAAAAAGGCCGCGTTGCTGGCGTTTTTC
CATAGGCTCCGCCCCCCTGACGAGCATCACAAAAATCGACGCTCAAGTCAGAGGTGGCGAAACCCGACAG
GACTATAAAGATACCAGGCGTTTCCCCCTGGAAGCTCCCTCGTGCGCTCTCCTGTTCCGACCCTGCCGCT
TACCGGATACCTGTCCGCCTTTCTCCCTTCGGGAAGCGTGGCGCTTTCTCAATGCTCACGCTGTAGGTAT
CTCAGTTCGGTGTAGGTCGTTCGCTCCAAGCTGGGCTGTGTGCACGAACCCCCCGTTCAGCCCGACCGCT
GCGCCTTATCCGGTAACTATCGTCTTGAGTCCAACCCGGTAAGACACGACTTATCGCCACTGGCAGCAGC
CACTGGTAACAGGATTAGCAGAGCGAGGTATGTAGGCGGTGCTACAGAGTTCTTGAAGTGGTGGCCTAAC
TACGGCTACACTAGAAGGACAGTATTTGGTATCTGCGCTCTGCTGAAGCCAGTTACCTTCGGAAAAAGAG
TTGGTAGCTCTTGATCCGGCAAACAAACCACCGCTGGTAGCGGTGGTTTTTTTGTTTGCAAGCAGCAGAT
TACGCGCAGAAAAAAAGGATCTCAAGAAGATCCTTTGATCTTTTCTACGGGGTCTGACGCTCAGTGGAAC
GAAAACTCACGTTAAGGGATTTTGGTCATGAGATTATCAAAAAGGATCTTCACCTAGATCCTTTTAAATT
AAAAATGAAGTTTTAAATCAATCTAAAGTATATATGAGTAAACTTGGTCTGACAGTTACCAATGCTTAAT
CAGTGAGGCACCTATCTCAGCGATCTGTCTATTTCGTTCATCCATAGTTGCCTGACTCCCCGTCGTGTAG
ATAACTACGATACGGGAGGGCTTACCATCTGGCCCCAGTGCTGCAATGATACCGCGAGACCCACGCTCAC
CGGCTCCAGATTTATCAGCAATAAACCAGCCAGCCGGAAGGGCCGAGCGCAGAAGTGGTCCTGCAACTTT
ATCCGCCTCCATCCAGTCTATTAATTGTTGCCGGGAAGCTAGAGTAAGTAGTTCGCCAGTTAATAGTTTG
CGCAACGTTGTTGCCATTGCTACAGGCATCGTGGTGTCACGCTCGTCGTTTGGTATGGCTTCATTCAGCT
CCGGTTCCCAACGATCAAGGCGAGTTACATGATCCCCCATGTTGTGCAAAAAAGCGGTTAGCTCCTTCGG
TCCTCCGATCGTTGTCAGAAGTAAGTTGGCCGCAGTGTTATCACTCATGGTTATGGCAGCACTGCATAAT
TCTCTTACTGTCATGCCATCCGTAAGATGCTTTTCTGTGACTGGTGAGTACTCAACCAAGTCATTCTGAG
AATAGTGTATGCGGCGACCGAGTTGCTCTTGCCCGGCGTCAATACGGGATAATACCGCGCCACATAGCAG
AACTTTAAAAGTGCTCATCATTGGAAAACGTTCTTCGGGGCGAAAACTCTCAAGGATCTTACCGCTGTTG
AGATCCAGTTCGATGTAACCCACTCGTGCACCCAACTGATCTTCAGCATCTTTTACTTTCACCAGCGTTT
CTGGGTGAGCAAAAACAGGAAGGCAAAATGCCGCAAAAAAGGGAATAAGGGCGACACGGAAATGTTGAAT
ACTCATACTCTTCCTTTTTCAATATTATTGAAGCATTTATCAGGGTTATTGTCTCATGAGCGGATACATA
TTTGAATGTATTTAGAAAAATAAACAAATAGGGGTTCCGCGCACATTTCCCCGAAAAGTGCCACCTGACG
TCTAAGAAACCATTATTATCATGACATTAACCTATAAAAATAGGCGTATCACGAGGCCCTTTCGTCTCGC
GCGTTTCGGTGATGACGGTGAAAACCTCTGACACATGCAGCTCCCGGAGACGGTCACAGCTTGTCTGTAA
GCGGATGCCGGGAGCAGACAAGCCCGTCAGGGCGCGTCAGCGGGTGTTGGCGGGTGTCGGGGCTGGCTTA
ACTATGCGGCATCAGAGCAGATTGTACTGAGAGTGCACCATATGGACATATTGTCGTTAGAACGCGGCTA
CAATTAATACATAACCTTATGTATCATACACATACGATTTAGGTGACACTATA
