>Addgene plasmid #36238 | pCY 3120-04 | addgene partial sequence | sequence record 47216 | SP6 5'-ATTTAGGTGACACTATAG-3'
GGATCCCCGGGTTAATTAACGGTGACGGTGCTGGTTTAATTAACATGTCTAAAGGTGAAGAATTATTCAC
TGGTGTTGTCCCAATTTTGGTTGAATTAGATGGTGATGTTAATGGTCACAAATTTTCTGTCTCCGGTGAA
GGTGAAGGTGATGCTACTTACGGTAAATTGACCTTAAAATTTATTTGTACTACTGGTAAATTGCCAGTTC
CATGGCCAACCTTAGTCACTACTTTAGGTTATGGTTTGATGTGTTTTGCTAGATACCCAGATCATATGAA
ACAACATGACTTTTTCAAGTCTGCCATGCCAGAAGGTTATGTTCAAGAAAGAACTATTTTTTTCAAAGAT
GACGGTAACTACAAGACCAGAGCTGAAGTCAAGTTTGAAGGTGATACCTTAGTTAATAGAATCGAATTAA
AAGGTATTGATTTTAAAGAAGATGGTAACATTTTAGGTCACAAATTGGAATACAACTATAACTCTCACAA
TGTTTACATCATGGCTGACAAACAAAAGAATGGTATCAAAGTTAACTTCAAAATTAGACACAACATTGAA
GATGGTTCTGTTCAATTAGCTGACCATTATCAACAAAATACTCCAATTGGTGATGGTCCAGTCTTGTTAC
CAGACAACCATTACTTATCCTATCAATCTGCCTTATCCAAAGATCCAAACGAAAAGAGAGACCACATGGT
CTTGTTAGAATTTGTTACTGCTGCTGGTATTACCCATGGTATTGATGAATTGTACAAACCCGGGTTAATT
AACGGTGAACAAAAGCTAATCTCCGAGGAAGACTTGA
