>Addgene plasmid #36238 | pCY 3120-04 | addgene partial sequence | sequence record 47703 | T7 5'-TAATACGACTCACTATAGGG-3'
TATCATCGATGAATTCGAGCTCGGGTATTTTCTCCTTACGCATCTGTGCGGTATTTCACACCGCATAGAT
CGGCAAGTGCACAAACAATACTTAAATAAATACTACTCAGTAATAACCTATTTCTTAGCATTTTTGACGA
AATTTGCTATTTTGTTAGAGTCTTTTACACCATTTGTCTCCACACCTCCGCTTACATCAACACCAATAAC
GCCATTTAATCTAAGCGCATCACCAACATTTTCTGGCGTCAGTCCACCAGCTAACATAAAATGTAAGCTT
TCGGGGCTCTCTTGCCTTCCAACCCAGTCAGAAATCGAGTTCCAATCCAAAAGTTCACCTGTCCCACCTG
CTTCTGAATCAAACAAGGGAATAAACGAATGAGGTTTCTGTGAAGCTGCACTGAGTAGTATGTTGCAGTC
TTTTGGAAATACGAGTCTTTTAATAACTGGCAAACCGAGGAACTCTTGGTATTCTTGCCACGACTCATCT
CCATGCAGTTGGACGATATCAATGCCGTAATCATTGACCAGAGCCAAAACATCCTCCTTAGGTTGATTAC
GAAACACGCCAACCAAGTATTTCGGAGTGCCTGAACTATTTTTATATGCTTTTACAAGACTTGAAATTTT
CCTTGCAATAACCGGGTCAATTGTTCTCTTTCTATTGGGCACACATATAATACCCAGCAAGTCAGCATCG
GAATCTAGAGCACATTCTGCGGCCTCTGTGCTCTGCAAGCCGCAAACTTTCACCAATGGACCAGAACTAC
CTGTGAAATTAATAACAGACATACTCCAAGCTGCCTTTGTGTGCTTAATCA
